>Addgene plasmid #62397 | MXS_MCS3 | depositor full sequence | sequence record 102458 | Full Sequence
CATGACGCGTAACTCGAGAAGCTTAATCCTGCAGGTCGACAATTCGGGGAAATGTGCGCGGAACCCCTAT
TTGTTTATTTTTCTAAATACATTCAAATATGTATCCGCTCATGAGACAATAACCCTGATAAATGCTTCAA
TAATATTGAAAAAGGAAGAGTATGAGTATTCAACATTTCCGTGTCGCCCTTATTCCCTTTTTTGCGGCAT
TTTGCCTTCCTGTTTTTGCTCACCCAGAAACGCTGGTGAAAGTAAAAGATGCTGAAGATCAGTTGGGTGC
ACGAGTGGGTTACATCGAACTGGATCTCAACAGCGGTAAGATCCTTGAGAGTTTTCGCCCCGAAGAACGT
TTTCCAATGATGAGCACTTTTAAAGTTCTGCTATGTGGCGCGGTATTATCCCGTATTGACGCCGGGCAAG
AGCAACTCGGTCGCCGCATACACTATTCTCAGAATGACTTGGTTGAGTACTCACCAGTCACAGAAAAGCA
TCTTACGGATGGCATGACAGTAAGAGAATTATGCAGTGCTGCCATAACCATGAGTGATAACACTGCGGCC
AACTTACTTCTGACAACGATCGGAGGACCGAAGGAGCTAACCGCTTTTTTGCACAACATGGGGGATCATG
TAACTCGCCTTGATCGTTGGGAACCGGAGCTGAATGAAGCCATACCAAACGACGAGCGTGACACCACGAT
GCCTGTAGCAATGGCAACAACGTTGCGCAAACTATTAACTGGCGAACTACTTACTCTAGCTTCCCGGCAA
CAATTAATAGACTGGATGGAGGCGGATAAAGTTGCAGGACCACTTCTGCGCTCGGCCCTTCCGGCTGGCT
GGTTTATTGCTGATAAATCTGGAGCCGGTGAGCGTGGGTCTCGCGGTATCATTGCAGCACTGGGGCCAGA
TGGTAAGCCCTCCCGTATCGTAGTTATCTACACGACGGGGAGTCAGGCAACTATGGATGAACGAAATAGA
CAGATCGCTGAGATAGGTGCCTCACTGATTAAGCATTGGTAACTGTCAGACCAAGTTTACTCATATATAC
TTTAGATTGATTTAAAACTTCATTTTTAATTTAAAAGGATCTAGGTGAAGATCCTTTTTGATAATCTCAT
GACCAAAATCCCTTAACGTGAGTTTTCGTTCCACTGAGCGTCAGACCCCGTAGAAAAGATCAAAGGATCT
TCTTGAGATCCTTTTTTTCTGCGCGTAATCTGCTGCTTGCAAACAAAAAAACCACCGCTACCAGCGGTGG
TTTGTTTGCCGGATCAAGAGCTACCAACTCTTTTTCCGAAGGTAACTGGCTTCAGCAGAGCGCAGATACC
AAATACTGTTCTTCTAGTGTAGCCGTAGTTAGGCCACCACTTCAAGAACTCTGTAGCACCGCCTACATAC
CTCGCTCTGCTAATCCTGTTACCAGTGGCTGCTGCCAGTGGCGATAAGTCGTGTCTTACCGGGTTGGACT
CAAGACGATAGTTACCGGATAAGGCGCAGCGGTCGGGCTGAACGGGGGGTTCGTGCACACAGCCCAGCTT
GGAGCGAACGACCTACACCGAACTGAGATACCTACAGCGTGAGCTATGAGAAAGCGCCACGCTTCCCGAA
GGGAGAAAGGCGGACAGGTATCCGGTAAGCGGCAGGGTCGGAACAGGAGAGCGCACGAGGGAGCTTCCAG
GGGGAAACGCCTGGTATCTTTATAGTCCTGTCGGGTTTCGCCACCTCTGACTTGAGCGTCGATTTTTGTG
ATGCTCGTCAGGGGGGCGGAGCCTATGGAAAAACGCCAGCAACGCGGCCTTTTTACGGTTCCTGGCCTTT
TGCTGGCCTTTTGCTCACATGTTCTTTCCTGCGTTATCCCCTGATTCTGTGGATAACCGTATTACCGCCT
TTGAGTGAGCTGATACCGCTCGCCGCAGCCGAACGACCGAGCGCAGCGAGTCAGTGAGC
Features (pLannotate 1.2.2; 3 found; start..end, strand, type, name):
     57..161     +  promoter       AmpR promoter: bla
    162..1022    +  CDS            AmpR: β-lactamase; bla; confers resistance to ampicillin, carbenicillin, and related antibiotics
   1193..1781    +  rep_origin     ori: high-copy-number ColE1/pMB1/pBR322/pUC origin of replication
