[The description below was written by a language model from this plasmid's Addgene catalogue record and pLannotate feature annotations shown in this document.]
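Description:
MXS_MCS3 is a minimal bacterial cloning plasmid from the MXS-chaining synthetic biology toolkit, a modular cloning platform developed for assembling constructs used in imaging and flow cytometry work in mammalian systems. It is built on the basic MXS_chaining vector backbone, recorded as roughly 1.9 kb, and the full sequence record is just under 2 kb, so almost all of the plasmid is devoted to propagation in E. coli. The annotated features are limited to the bla promoter driving the AmpR β-lactamase gene, which provides ampicillin (and carbenicillin) selection, and a high-copy ColE1/pUC-type origin of replication, consistent with the catalogue listing of a high-copy plasmid.

The payload is a short synthetic multiple cloning site of 34 bp containing MluI, XhoI, HindIII, PstI and SalI recognition sites in that order. It is too small to be picked up by automated annotation and so does not appear in the feature table; it presumably lies in the unannotated region outside the resistance cassette and origin. There is no promoter, coding sequence, reporter, tag or mammalian selection marker in the plasmid itself, and no eukaryotic regulatory elements are recorded. The outer MluI, XhoI and SalI sites correspond to the letters in the system's name, and XhoI and SalI generate compatible cohesive ends, which in general allows fragments to be joined iteratively; the record itself does not spell out the chaining mechanism. HindIII and PstI offer internal sites for inserting new parts. MXS_MCS3 therefore serves as an empty entry vector, one of several MCS variants of the backbone, into which building blocks can be cloned for later assembly into larger cassettes.
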