Addgene plasmid #62397: MXS_MCS3
Purpose: MXS_chaining vector with MCS3
Depositing lab: Pierre Neveu. Depositing organization: European Molecular Biology Laboratory (EMBL), Heidelberg. Publication: MXS-Chaining: A Highly Efficient Cloning Platform for Imaging and Flow Cytometry Approaches in Mammalian Systems. Sladitschek HL, Neveu PA. PLoS One. 2015 Apr 24;10(4):e0124958. doi: 10.1371/journal.pone.0124958. eCollection 2015. PONE-D-15-01385 PubMed 25909630.
Backbone
  Vector backbone: MXS_chaining vector
  Backbone manufacturer: Neveu lab, Addgene plasmid #62394
  Backbone size w/o insert (bp): 1945
  Vector type: Synthetic Biology
Growth in bacteria
  Bacterial resistance: Ampicillin, 100 μg/mL
  Growth temperature: 37°C
  Growth strain: Mach1
  Copy number: High Copy
Gene/Insert
  Gene/Insert name: MluI-XhoI-HindIII-PstI-SalI MCS
  Species: Synthetic
  Insert size (bp): 34
  Cloning method: Unknown
  Sequencing primers: 5′ TTACCGCCTTTGAGTGAG; 3′ TTGTCTCATGAGCGGATAC
Terms and licenses: Academic/Nonprofit Terms; Industry Terms: Not Available to Industry
How to cite: MXS_MCS3 was a gift from Pierre Neveu (Addgene plasmid # 62397 ; http://n2t.net/addgene:62397 ; RRID:Addgene_62397)
