>Addgene plasmid #62397 | MXS_MCS3 | addgene partial sequence | sequence record 104625 | pBR322ori-F 5'-GGGAAACGCCTGGTATCTTT-3'
GTGATGCTCGTCAGGGGGGCGGAGCCTATGGAAAAACGCCAGCAACGCGGCCTTTTTACGGTTCCTGGCC
TTTTGCTGGCCTTTTGCTCACATGTTCTTTCCTGCGTTATCCCCTGATTCTGTGGATAACCGTATTACCG
CCTTTGAGTGAGCTGATACCGCTCGCCGCAGCCGAACGACCGAGCGCAGCGAGTCAGTGAGCCATGACGC
GTAACTCGAGAAGCTTAATCCTGCAGGTCGACAATTCGGGGAAATGTGCGCGGAACCCCTATTTGTTTAT
TTTTCTAAATACATTCAAATATGTATCCGCTCATGAGACAATAACCCTGATAAATGCTTCAATAATATTG
AAAAAGGAAGAGTATGAGTATTCAACATTTCCGTGTCGCCCTTATTCCCTTTTTTGCGGCATTTTGCCTT
CCTGTTTTTGCTCACCCAGAAACGCTGGTGAAAGTAAAAGATGCTGAAGATCAGTTGGGTGCACGAGTGG
GTTACATCGAACTGGATCTCAACAGCGGTAAGATCCTTGAGAGTTTTCGCCCCGAAGAACGTTTTCCAAT
GATGAGCACTTTTAAAGTTCTGCTATGTGGCGCGGTATTATCCCGTATTGACGCCGGGCAAGAGCAACTC
GGTCGCCGCATACACTATTCTCAGAATGACTTGGTTGAGTACTCACCAGTCACAG
