>Addgene plasmid #62397 | MXS_MCS3 | addgene partial sequence | sequence record 104626 | AmpSeq-F 5'-ctcatgagcggatacatatttgaa-3'
GCGCACATTTCCCCGAATTGTCGACCTGCAGGATTAAGCTTCTCGAGTTACGCGTCATGGCTCACTGACT
CGCTGCGCTCGGTCGTTCGGCTGCGGCGAGCGGTATCAGCTCACTCAAAGGCGGTAATACGGTTATCCAC
AGAATCAGGGGATAACGCAGGAAAGAACATGTGAGCAAAAGGCCAGCAAAAGGCCAGGAACCGTAAAAAG
GCCGCGTTGCTGGCGTTTTTCCATAGGCTCCGCCCCCCTGACGAGCATCACAAAAATCGACGCTCAAGTC
AGAGGTGGCGAAACCCGACAGGACTATAAAGATACCAGGCGTTTCCCCCTGGAAGCTCCCTCGTGCGCTC
TCCTGTTCCGACCCTGCCGCTTACCGGATACCTGTCCGCCTTTCTCCCTTCGGGAAGCGTGGCGCTTTCT
CATAGCTCACGCTGTAGGTATCTCAGTTCGGTGTAGGTCGTTCGCTCCAAGCTGGGCTGTGTGCACGAAC
CCCCCGTTCAGCCCGACCGCTGCGCCTTATCCGGTAACTATCGTCTTGAGTCCAACCCGGTAAGACACGA
CTTATCGCCACTGGCAGCAGCCACTGGTAACAGGATTAGCAGAGCGAGGTATGTAGGCGGTGCTACAGAG
TTCTTGAAGTGGTGGCCTAACTACGGCTACACTAGAAGAACAGTATTTGGTATCTGCGCTCTGCTGAAGC
CAGTTACCTTC
